Addgene plasmid #215033: pcDNA3.1_V5-TWIST1_NEUROG2loop
Purpose: Mammalian expression of human TWIST1 (with NEUROG2 loop)
Depositing lab: Joanna Wysocka. Depositing organization: Stanford University. Publication: DNA-guided transcription factor cooperativity shapes face and limb mesenchyme. Kim S, Morgunova E, Naqvi S, Goovaerts S, Bader M, Koska M, Popov A, Luong C, Pogson A, Swigut T, Claes P, Taipale J, Wysocka J. Cell. 2024 Feb 1;187(3):692-711.e26. doi: 10.1016/j.cell.2023.12.032. Epub 2024 Jan 22. PubMed 38262408.
Backbone
  Vector backbone: pcDNA3.1
  Backbone manufacturer: Invitrogen
  Backbone size w/o insert (bp): 5366
  Vector type: Mammalian Expression
  Selectable markers: Neomycin (select with G418)
Growth in bacteria
  Bacterial resistance: Ampicillin, 100 μg/mL
  Growth temperature: 37°C
  Growth strain: DH5alpha
  Copy number: High Copy
Gene/Insert
  Gene/Insert name: twist family bHLH transcription factor 1 (alt name: TWIST1)
  Species: H. sapiens (human)
  Insert size (bp): 654
  Mutation: TWIST1 bHLH loop (aa137-141, TLPSD) replaced with NEUROG2 bHLH loop (aaX-X, TFPEDA)
  Entrez Gene: TWIST1 (a.k.a. ACS3, BPES2, BPES3, CRS, CRS1, CSO, SCS, SWCOS, TWIST, bHLHa38)
  Promoter: CMV
  Tag / fusion protein: V5 (N terminal on insert)
  Cloning method: Gibson Cloning
  Sequencing primers: 5′ TACGACTCACTATAGGGAGACCC; 3′ GAGGGGCAAACAACAGATGG
Terms and licenses: Academic/Nonprofit Terms; Industry Terms: Not Available to Industry
How to cite: pcDNA3.1_V5-TWIST1_NEUROG2loop was a gift from Joanna Wysocka (Addgene plasmid # 215033 ; http://n2t.net/addgene:215033 ; RRID:Addgene_215033)
