[The description below was written by a language model from this plasmid's Addgene catalogue record and pLannotate feature annotations shown in this document.]
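Description:
pcDNA3.1_V5-TWIST1_NEUROG2loop is a mammalian expression plasmid built on the Invitrogen pcDNA3.1 backbone, about 6.0 kb in total, carrying a chimeric form of the human bHLH transcription factor TWIST1. It is maintained in E. coli through a high-copy ColE1/pUC-type origin and selected with ampicillin via the β-lactamase gene. An f1 origin is also present. For stable selection in mammalian cells, the backbone supplies a neomycin phosphotransferase gene driven by the SV40 enhancer/early promoter and terminated by an SV40 polyadenylation signal, conferring G418 resistance. Several short annotated fragments (a truncated HIV-1 LTR piece, ble, lacI, bom, and lac promoter/operator elements) appear to be backbone remnants or partial sequence matches rather than functional parts of the design.

The expression cassette uses the human CMV immediate-early enhancer and promoter, followed by a T7 promoter, the coding region and the bovine growth hormone polyadenylation signal. The 654 bp insert, assembled by Gibson cloning, encodes TWIST1 with an N-terminal V5 epitope tag. The tag is listed in the catalogue fields but is not annotated separately in the feature table, which marks only the TWIST1 coding region. The defining modification is a loop swap within the bHLH domain: the native TWIST1 loop at residues 137–141 is replaced by the corresponding loop of the neurogenic bHLH factor NEUROG2, whose residue positions are not filled in on the record. The stated purpose is mammalian expression of this variant. The design, together with the associated study on DNA-guided transcription factor cooperativity in face and limb mesenchyme, suggests it serves to test how the TWIST1 loop contributes to the factor's behaviour, with the V5 tag allowing detection or immunoprecipitation.
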