Features (pLannotate 1.2.2; 20 found; start..end, strand, type, name):
    171..1031    -  CDS            AmpR: β-lactamase; bla; confers resistance to ampicillin, carbenicillin, and related antibiotics
   1032..1136    -  promoter       AmpR promoter: bla
   1195..1247    -  misc_feature   bom (fragment): basis of mobility region from pBR322
   1402..1781    +  enhancer       CMV enhancer: human cytomegalovirus immediate early enhancer
   1782..1985    +  promoter       CMV promoter: human cytomegalovirus (CMV) immediate early promoter
   1981..2014    +  LTR            5' LTR (truncated) (fragment): truncated 5' long terminal repeat (LTR) from HIV-1
   2030..2048    +  promoter       T7 promoter: promoter for bacteriophage T7 RNA polymerase
   2156..2758    +  CDS            TWIST1: TWST1_HUMAN - Also known as BHLHA38, TWIST. Experimental evidence at protein level: Swiss-Prot protein existence level 1. Acts as a transcriptional regulator. Inhibits myogenesis by sequestrating E proteins, inhibiting trans-activation by MEF2, and inhibiting DNA-binding by MYOD1 through physical interaction. This interaction probably involves the basic domains of both proteins. Also represses expression of proinflammatory cytokines such as TNFA and IL1B. Regulates cranial suture patterning and fusion. Activates transcription as a heterodimer with E proteins. Regulates gene expression differen
   2784..3008    +  polyA_signal   bGH poly(A) signal: bovine growth hormone polyadenylation signal
   3012..3033    +  promoter       SV40 promoter (fragment): SV40 enhancer and early promoter
   3054..3482    +  rep_origin     f1 ori (sequence partly withheld): f1 bacteriophage origin of replication; arrow indicates direction of (+) strand synthesis
   3496..3825    +  promoter       SV40 promoter: SV40 enhancer and early promoter
   3892..4683    +  CDS            neo: KKA2_KLEPN - Also known as kan, nptII. Experimental evidence at protein level: Swiss-Prot protein existence level 1. Resistance to kanamycin, neomycin, paromomycin, ribostamycin, butirosin and gentamicin B. From Klebsiella pneumoniae.
   4707..4865    +  CDS            ble (fragment): BLE_KLEPN - Experimental evidence at protein level: Swiss-Prot protein existence level 1. Binding protein with a strong affinity to the bleomycin family of antibiotics. Binds to CL990; an antimitotic-antibiotic compound. From Klebsiella pneumoniae.
   4860..4981    +  polyA_signal   SV40 poly(A) signal: SV40 polyadenylation signal
   5054..5070    -  protein_bind   lac operator: The lac repressor binds to the lac operator to inhibit transcription in E. coli. This inhibition can be relieved by adding lactose or isopropyl-β-D-thiogalactopyranoside (IPTG). lac repressor encoded by lacI
   5078..5108    -  promoter       lac promoter: promoter for the E. coli lac operon
   5123..5144    -  protein_bind   CAP binding site: CAP binding activates transcription in the presence of cAMP. E. coli catabolite activator protein
   5157..5249    -  CDS            lacI (fragment): lac repressor; lacI; The lac repressor binds to the lac operator to inhibit transcription in E. coli. This inhibition can be relieved by adding lactose or isopropyl-β-D-thiogalactopyranoside (IPTG).
   5432..6020    -  rep_origin     ori: high-copy-number ColE1/pMB1/pBR322/pUC origin of replication
>Addgene plasmid #215033 | pcDNA3.1_V5-TWIST1_NEUROG2loop | addgene full sequence | sequence record 426054 | Addgene NGS Result
GAAGATCCTTTGATCTTTTCTACGGGGTCTGACGCTCAGTGGAACGAAAACTCACGTTAAGGGATTTTGG
TCATGAGATTATCAAAAAGGATCTTCACCTAGATCCTTTTAAATTAAAAATGAAGTTTTAAATCAATCTA
AAGTATATATGAGTAAACTTGGTCTGACAGTTACCAATGCTTAATCAGTGAGGCACCTATCTCAGCGATC
TGTCTATTTCGTTCATCCATAGTTGCCTGACTCCCCGTCGTGTAGATAACTACGATACGGGAGGGCTTAC
CATCTGGCCCCAGTGCTGCAATGATACCGCGAGACCCACGCTCACCGGCTCCAGATTTATCAGCAATAAA
CCAGCCAGCCGGAAGGGCCGAGCGCAGAAGTGGTCCTGCAACTTTATCCGCCTCCATCCAGTCTATTAAT
TGTTGCCGGGAAGCTAGAGTAAGTAGTTCGCCAGTTAATAGTTTGCGCAACGTTGTTGCCATTGCTACAG
GCATCGTGGTGTCACGCTCGTCGTTTGGTATGGCTTCATTCAGCTCCGGTTCCCAACGATCAAGGCGAGT
TACATGATCCCCCATGTTGTGCAAAAAAGCGGTTAGCTCCTTCGGTCCTCCGATCGTTGTCAGAAGTAAG
TTGGCCGCAGTGTTATCACTCATGGTTATGGCAGCACTGCATAATTCTCTTACTGTCATGCCATCCGTAA
GATGCTTTTCTGTGACTGGTGAGTACTCAACCAAGTCATTCTGAGAATAGTGTATGCGGCGACCGAGTTG
CTCTTGCCCGGCGTCAATACGGGATAATACCGCGCCACATAGCAGAACTTTAAAAGTGCTCATCATTGGA
AAACGTTCTTCGGGGCGAAAACTCTCAAGGATCTTACCGCTGTTGAGATCCAGTTCGATGTAACCCACTC
GTGCACCCAACTGATCTTCAGCATCTTTTACTTTCACCAGCGTTTCTGGGTGAGCAAAAACAGGAAGGCA
AAATGCCGCAAAAAAGGGAATAAGGGCGACACGGAAATGTTGAATACTCATACTCTTCCTTTTTCAATAT
TATTGAAGCATTTATCAGGGTTATTGTCTCATGAGCGGATACATATTTGAATGTATTTAGAAAAATAAAC
AAATAGGGGTTCCGCGCACATTTCCCCGAAAAGTGCCACCTGACGTCGACGGATCGGGAGATCTCCCGAT
CCCCTATGGTGCACTCTCAGTACAATCTGCTCTGATGCCGCATAGTTAAGCCAGTATCTGCTCCCTGCTT
GTGTGTTGGAGGTCGCTGAGTAGTGCGCGAGCAAAATTTAAGCTACAACAAGGCAAGGCTTGACCGACAA
TTGCATGAAGAATCTGCTTAGGGTTAGGCGTTTTGCGCTGCTTCGCGATGTACGGGCCAGATATACGCGT
TGACATTGATTATTGACTAGTTATTAATAGTAATCAATTACGGGGTCATTAGTTCATAGCCCATATATGG
AGTTCCGCGTTACATAACTTACGGTAAATGGCCCGCCTGGCTGACCGCCCAACGACCCCCGCCCATTGAC
GTCAATAATGACGTATGTTCCCATAGTAACGCCAATAGGGACTTTCCATTGACGTCAATGGGTGGAGTAT
TTACGGTAAACTGCCCACTTGGCAGTACATCAAGTGTATCATATGCCAAGTACGCCCCCTATTGACGTCA
ATGACGGTAAATGGCCCGCCTGGCATTATGCCCAGTACATGACCTTATGGGACTTTCCTACTTGGCAGTA
CATCTACGTATTAGTCATCGCTATTACCATGGTGATGCGGTTTTGGCAGTACATCAATGGGCGTGGATAG
CGGTTTGACTCACGGGGATTTCCAAGTCTCCACCCCATTGACGTCAATGGGAGTTTGTTTTGGCACCAAA
ATCAACGGGACTTTCCAAAATGTCGTAACAACTCCGCCCCATTGACGCAAATGGGCGGTAGGCGTGTACG
GTGGGAGGTCTATATAAGCAGAGCTCTCTGGCTAACTAGAGAACCCACTGCTTACTGGCTTATCGAAATT
AATACGACTCACTATAGGGAGACCCAAGCTGGCTAGCGTTTAAACTTAAGCTTGGTACCGAGCTCGGATC
CGCCACCATGATGGGCAAGCCCATCCCCAACCCCCTGCTGGGCCTGGACAGCACCCAGGACGTGTCCAGC
TCGCCAGTCTCGCCGGCCGACGACAGCCTGAGCAACAGCGAGGAAGAGCCAGACCGGCAGCAGCCGCCGA
GCGGCAAGCGCGGGGGACGCAAGCGGCGCAGCAGCAGGCGCAGCGCGGGCGGCGGCGCGGGGCCCGGCGG
AGCCGCGGGTGGGGGCGTCGGAGGCGGCGACGAGCCGGGCAGCCCGGCCCAGGGCAAGCGCGGCAAGAAG
TCTGCGGGCTGTGGCGGCGGCGGCGGCGCGGGCGGCGGCGGCGGCAGCAGCAGCGGCGGCGGGAGTCCGC
AGTCTTACGAGGAGCTGCAGACGCAGCGGGTCATGGCCAACGTGCGGGAGCGCCAGCGCACCCAGTCGCT
GAACGAGGCGTTCGCCGCGCTGCGGAAGATCATCCCCACGTTCCCCGAGGACGCCAAGCTGAGCAAGATT
CAGACCCTCAAGCTGGCGGCCAGGTACATCGACTTCCTCTACCAGGTCCTCCAGAGCGACGAGCTGGACT
CCAAGATGGCAAGCTGCAGCTATGTGGCTCACGAGCGGCTCAGCTACGCCTTCTCGGTCTGGAGGATGGA
GGGGGCCTGGTCCATGTCCGCGTCCCACTGATAAACCCGCTGATCAGCCTCGACTGTGCCTTCTAGTTGC
CAGCCATCTGTTGTTTGCCCCTCCCCCGTGCCTTCCTTGACCCTGGAAGGTGCCACTCCCACTGTCCTTT
CCTAATAAAATGAGGAAATTGCATCGCATTGTCTGAGTAGGTGTCATTCTATTCTGGGGGGTGGGGTGGG
GCAGGACAGCAAGGGGGAGGATTGGGAAGACAATAGCAGGCATGCTGGGGATGCGGTGGGCTCTATGGCT
TCTGAGGCGGAAAGAACCAGCTGGGGCTCTAGGGGGTATCCCC
[124 nt withheld, positions 3054-3177]
C
[91 nt withheld, positions 3179-3269]
A
[49 nt withheld, positions 3271-3319]
CCTTTGACGTTGGAGTCCACGTTCTTT
[37 nt withheld, positions 3347-3383]
ACCCTATCTCGGTCTATTCTTTTGATTTATAAGGGATTTTGCCGATTTCGGCCTATTGGTTAAAAAATGA
GCTGATTTAACAAAAATTTAACGCGAATTAATTCTGTGGAATGTGTGTCAGTTAGGGTGTGGAAAGTCCC
CAGGCTCCCCAGCAGGCAGAAGTATGCAAAGCATGCATCTCAATTAGTCAGCAACCAGGTGTGGAAAGTC
CCCAGGCTCCCCAGCAGGCAGAAGTATGCAAAGCATGCATCTCAATTAGTCAGCAACCATAGTCCCGCCC
CTAACTCCGCCCATCCCGCCCCTAACTCCGCCCAGTTCCGCCCATTCTCCGCCCCATGGCTGACTAATTT
TTTTTATTTATGCAGAGGCCGAGGCCGCCTCTGCCTCTGAGCTATTCCAGAAGTAGTGAGGAGGCTTTTT
TGGAGGCCTAGGCTTTTGCAAAAAGCTCCCGGGAGCTTGTATATCCATTTTCGGATCTGATCAAGAGACA
GGATGAGGATCGTTTCGCATGATTGAACAAGATGGATTGCACGCAGGTTCTCCGGCCGCTTGGGTGGAGA
GGCTATTCGGCTATGACTGGGCACAACAGACAATCGGCTGCTCTGATGCCGCCGTGTTCCGGCTGTCAGC
GCAGGGGCGCCCGGTTCTTTTTGTCAAGACCGACCTGTCCGGTGCCCTGAATGAACTGCAGGACGAGGCA
GCGCGGCTATCGTGGCTGGCCACGACGGGCGTTCCTTGCGCAGCTGTGCTCGACGTTGTCACTGAAGCGG
GAAGGGACTGGCTGCTATTGGGCGAAGTGCCGGGGCAGGATCTCCTGTCATCTCACCTTGCTCCTGCCGA
GAAAGTATCCATCATGGCTGATGCAATGCGGCGGCTGCATACGCTTGATCCGGCTACCTGCCCATTCGAC
CACCAAGCGAAACATCGCATCGAGCGAGCACGTACTCGGATGGAAGCCGGTCTTGTCGATCAGGATGATC
TGGACGAAGAGCATCAGGGGCTCGCGCCAGCCGAACTGTTCGCCAGGCTCAAGGCGCGCATGCCCGACGG
CGAGGATCTCGTCGTGACCCATGGCGATGCCTGCTTGCCGAATATCATGGTGGAAAATGGCCGCTTTTCT
GGATTCATCGACTGTGGCCGGCTGGGTGTGGCGGACCGCTATCAGGACATAGCGTTGGCTACCCGTGATA
TTGCTGAAGAGCTTGGCGGCGAATGGGCTGACCGCTTCCTCGTGCTTTACGGTATCGCCGCTCCCGATTC
GCAGCGCATCGCCTTCTATCGCCTTCTTGACGAGTTCTTCTGAGCGGGACTCTGGGGTTCGAAATGACCG
ACCAAGCGACGCCCAACCTGCCATCACGAGATTTCGATTCCACCGCCGCCTTCTATGAAAGGTTGGGCTT
CGGAATCGTTTTCCGGGACGCCGGCTGGATGATCCTCCAGCGCGGGGATCTCATGCTGGAGTTCTTCGCC
CACCCCAACTTGTTTATTGCAGCTTATAATGGTTACAAATAAAGCAATAGCATCACAAATTTCACAAATA
AAGCATTTTTTTCACTGCATTCTAGTTGTGGTTTGTCCAAACTCATCAATGTATCTTATCATGTCTGTAT
ACCGTCGACCTCTAGCTAGAGCTTGGCGTAATCATGGTCATAGCTGTTTCCTGTGTGAAATTGTTATCCG
CTCACAATTCCACACAACATACGAGCCGGAAGCATAAAGTGTAAAGCCTGGGGTGCCTAATGAGTGAGCT
AACTCACATTAATTGCGTTGCGCTCACTGCCCGCTTTCCAGTCGGGAAACCTGTCGTGCCAGCTGCATTA
ATGAATCGGCCAACGCGCGGGGAGAGGCGGTTTGCGTATTGGGCGCTCTTCCGCTTCCTCGCTCACTGAC
TCGCTGCGCTCGGTCGTTCGGCTGCGGCGAGCGGTATCAGCTCACTCAAAGGCGGTAATACGGTTATCCA
CAGAATCAGGGGATAACGCAGGAAAGAACATGTGAGCAAAAGGCCAGCAAAAGGCCAGGAACCGTAAAAA
GGCCGCGTTGCTGGCGTTTTTCCATAGGCTCCGCCCCCCTGACGAGCATCACAAAAATCGACGCTCAAGT
CAGAGGTGGCGAAACCCGACAGGACTATAAAGATACCAGGCGTTTCCCCCTGGAAGCTCCCTCGTGCGCT
CTCCTGTTCCGACCCTGCCGCTTACCGGATACCTGTCCGCCTTTCTCCCTTCGGGAAGCGTGGCGCTTTC
TCATAGCTCACGCTGTAGGTATCTCAGTTCGGTGTAGGTCGTTCGCTCCAAGCTGGGCTGTGTGCACGAA
CCCCCCGTTCAGCCCGACCGCTGCGCCTTATCCGGTAACTATCGTCTTGAGTCCAACCCGGTAAGACACG
ACTTATCGCCACTGGCAGCAGCCACTGGTAACAGGATTAGCAGAGCGAGGTATGTAGGCGGTGCTACAGA
GTTCTTGAAGTGGTGGCCTAACTACGGCTACACTAGAAGAACAGTATTTGGTATCTGCGCTCTGCTGAAG
CCAGTTACCTTCGGAAAAAGAGTTGGTAGCTCTTGATCCGGCAAACAAACCACCGCTGGTAGCGGTGGTT
TTTTTGTTTGCAAGCAGCAGATTACGCGCAGAAAAAAAGGATCTCAA
